Addgene plasmid #52504: pDEST 3x Flag-pcDNA5-FRT/T0-BRCA1
Purpose: mammalian expression vector of BRCA1 wildtype siRNA resistant
Depositing lab: Daniel Durocher. Depositing organization: Sinai Health System. Publication: A cell cycle-dependent regulatory circuit composed of 53BP1-RIF1 and BRCA1-CtIP controls DNA repair pathway choice. Escribano-Diaz C, Orthwein A, Fradet-Turcotte A, Xing M, Young JT, Tkac J, Cook MA, Rosebrock AP, Munro M, Canny MD, Xu D, Durocher D. Mol Cell. 2013 Mar 7;49(5):872-83. doi: 10.1016/j.molcel.2013.01.001. Epub 2013 Jan 17. PubMed 23333306.
Backbone
  Vector backbone: pDEST 3' Triple Flag pcDNA5 FRT TO
  Backbone size w/o insert (bp): 6856
  Total vector size (bp): 8720
  Vector type: Mammalian Expression
  Selectable markers: Hygromycin, Blasticidin
Growth in bacteria
  Bacterial resistance: Ampicillin, 100 μg/mL
  Growth temperature: 37°C
  Growth strain: DH5alpha
  Copy number: Unknown
Gene/Insert
  Gene/Insert name: BRCA1
  Species: H. sapiens (human)
  Mutation: siRNA resistant sequence: AGTATAATC
  Entrez Gene: BRCA1 (a.k.a. BRCAI, BRCC1, BROVCA1, FANCS, IRIS, PNCA4, PPP1R53, PSCP, RNF53)
  Promoter: CMV
  Tag / fusion protein: Flag (N terminal on backbone)
  Insert size (bp): 1864
  Cloning method: Unknown
  Sequencing primers: 5′ CMV-F; 3′ BGH-rev
Terms and licenses: Academic/Nonprofit Terms; Industry Terms
How to cite: pDEST 3x Flag-pcDNA5-FRT/T0-BRCA1 was a gift from Daniel Durocher (Addgene plasmid # 52504 ; http://n2t.net/addgene:52504 ; RRID:Addgene_52504)
