[The description below was written by a language model from this plasmid's Addgene catalogue record and pLannotate feature annotations shown in this document.]
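Description:
pDEST 3x Flag-pcDNA5-FRT/T0-BRCA1 is a mammalian expression plasmid built on a Gateway-adapted pcDNA5/FRT/TO backbone and carrying wild-type human BRCA1 made resistant to siRNA by silent changes at the siRNA target site. It is propagated in E. coli through a high-copy ColE1/pUC-type origin and selected with ampicillin via the AmpR (β-lactamase) cassette.

Expression is driven by the CMV immediate-early enhancer and promoter. The short tet-operator matches annotated just downstream correspond to the TetO sites of the "TO" design, which keep transcription repressed in cells expressing the Tet repressor until tetracycline or doxycycline is added. An N-terminal FLAG tag supplied by the backbone precedes an attB1 site, and the BRCA1 open reading frame runs to an attB2 site, showing that the insert was introduced by Gateway recombination. Transcripts end at the bGH polyadenylation signal. Only a single FLAG unit is annotated, although the plasmid name indicates a triple tag.

Downstream, an FRT site directly abuts a hygromycin resistance coding sequence with an SV40 poly(A) signal. In the Flp-In system this promoterless marker becomes expressed only after FLP-mediated integration at a genomic FRT landing site, yielding isogenic, single-copy inducible cell lines. The blasticidin listed in the catalogue has no matching feature here and probably refers to maintaining the Tet repressor in the host line.

The catalogue sizes (8,720 bp total, 1,864 bp insert) disagree with the deposited sequence of 10,795 nt, in which the BRCA1 coding region spans about 5.6 kb. The 1,864 figure looks more like a residue count than a base-pair length. The construct suits knockdown-and-rescue experiments on BRCA1 in DNA repair pathway choice.
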