Features (pLannotate 1.2.2; 24 found; start..end, strand, type, name):
     28..80      -  misc_feature   bom (fragment): basis of mobility region from pBR322
    235..614     +  enhancer       CMV enhancer: human cytomegalovirus immediate early enhancer
    615..818     +  promoter       CMV promoter: human cytomegalovirus (CMV) immediate early promoter
    820..839     +  promoter       PLtetO-1 promoter (fragment): modified phage lambda PL promoter with tet operator sites (Lutz and Bujard, 1997)
    841..860     +  promoter       PLtetO-1 promoter (fragment): modified phage lambda PL promoter with tet operator sites (Lutz and Bujard, 1997)
    868..901     +  promoter       TRE3GV promoter (fragment): 3rd-generation Tet-responsive promoter that can be activated by binding of Tet-On® 3G, optimized for retroviral and lentiviral vectors
   1034..1057    +  CDS            FLAG: FLAG® epitope tag, followed by an enterokinase cleavage site
   1058..1082    +  protein_bind   attB1: mutant version of attB; recombination site for the Gateway® BP reaction BP Clonase™
   1088..6676    +  CDS            BRCA1: BRCA1_HUMAN - Also known as RNF53. Experimental evidence at protein level: Swiss-Prot protein existence level 1. E3 ubiquitin-protein ligase that specifically mediates the formation of 'Lys-6'-linked polyubiquitin chains and plays a central role in DNA repair by facilitating cellular responses to DNA damage (PubMed:12890688, PubMed:14976165, PubMed:16818604, PubMed:17525340, PubMed:12887909, PubMed:10500182, PubMed:19261748). It is unclear whether it also mediates the formation of other types of polyubiquitin chains (PubMed:12890688). The BRCA1-BARD1 heterodimer coordinates a diverse range of
   6681..6705    -  protein_bind   attB2: mutant version of attB; recombination site for the Gateway® BP reaction BP Clonase™
   6753..6977    +  polyA_signal   bGH poly(A) signal: bovine growth hormone polyadenylation signal
   6981..7002    +  promoter       SV40 promoter (fragment): SV40 enhancer and early promoter
   7023..7256    +  rep_origin     f1 ori (fragment) (sequence partly withheld): f1 bacteriophage origin of replication; arrow indicates direction of (+) strand synthesis
   7261..7308    +  protein_bind   FRT: FLP-mediated recombination occurs in the 8-bp core sequence TCTAGAAA (Turan and Bode, 2011). FLP recombinase from the Saccharomyces cerevisiae 2μ plasmid
   7316..8338    +  CDS            HygR: aminoglycoside phosphotransferase from E. coli; aph(4)-Ia; confers resistance to hygromycin
   8348..8473    +  CDS            ble (fragment): BLE_KLEPN - Experimental evidence at protein level: Swiss-Prot protein existence level 1. Binding protein with a strong affinity to the bleomycin family of antibiotics. Binds to CL990; an antimitotic-antibiotic compound. From Klebsiella pneumoniae.
   8468..8589    +  polyA_signal   SV40 poly(A) signal: SV40 polyadenylation signal
   8660..8682    -  protein_bind   lac operator (fragment): The lac repressor binds to the lac operator to inhibit transcription in E. coli. This inhibition can be relieved by adding lactose or isopropyl-β-D-thiogalactopyranoside (IPTG). lac repressor encoded by lacI
   8686..8716    -  promoter       lac promoter: promoter for the E. coli lac operon
   8731..8752    -  protein_bind   CAP binding site: CAP binding activates transcription in the presence of cAMP. E. coli catabolite activator protein
   8765..8857    -  CDS            lacI (fragment): lac repressor; lacI; The lac repressor binds to the lac operator to inhibit transcription in E. coli. This inhibition can be relieved by adding lactose or isopropyl-β-D-thiogalactopyranoside (IPTG).
   9040..9628    -  rep_origin     ori: high-copy-number ColE1/pMB1/pBR322/pUC origin of replication
   9799..10659   -  CDS            AmpR: β-lactamase; bla; confers resistance to ampicillin, carbenicillin, and related antibiotics
  10660..10764   -  promoter       AmpR promoter: bla
>Addgene plasmid #52504 | pDEST 3x Flag-pcDNA5-FRT/T0-BRCA1 | depositor full sequence | sequence record 233540 | pDEST 3x Flag-pcDNA5-FRT/T0-BRCA1 sequence 10795 bps
GACGGATCGGGAGATCTCCCGATCCCCTATGGTGCACTCTCAGTACAATCTGCTCTGATGCCGCATAGTT
AAGCCAGTATCTGCTCCCTGCTTGTGTGTTGGAGGTCGCTGAGTAGTGCGCGAGCAAAATTTAAGCTACA
ACAAGGCAAGGCTTGACCGACAATTGCATGAAGAATCTGCTTAGGGTTAGGCGTTTTGCGCTGCTTCGCG
ATGTACGGGCCAGATATACGCGTTGACATTGATTATTGACTAGTTATTAATAGTAATCAATTACGGGGTC
ATTAGTTCATAGCCCATATATGGAGTTCCGCGTTACATAACTTACGGTAAATGGCCCGCCTGGCTGACCG
CCCAACGACCCCCGCCCATTGACGTCAATAATGACGTATGTTCCCATAGTAACGCCAATAGGGACTTTCC
ATTGACGTCAATGGGTGGAGTATTTACGGTAAACTGCCCACTTGGCAGTACATCAAGTGTATCATATGCC
AAGTACGCCCCCTATTGACGTCAATGACGGTAAATGGCCCGCCTGGCATTATGCCCAGTACATGACCTTA
TGGGACTTTCCTACTTGGCAGTACATCTACGTATTAGTCATCGCTATTACCATGGTGATGCGGTTTTGGC
AGTACATCAATGGGCGTGGATAGCGGTTTGACTCACGGGGATTTCCAAGTCTCCACCCCATTGACGTCAA
TGGGAGTTTGTTTTGGCACCAAAATCAACGGGACTTTCCAAAATGTCGTAACAACTCCGCCCCATTGACG
CAAATGGGCGGTAGGCGTGTACGGTGGGAGGTCTATATAAGCAGAGCTCTCCCTATCAGTGATAGAGATC
TCCCTATCAGTGATAGAGATCGTCGACGAGCTCGTTTAGTGAACCGTCAGATCGCCTGGAGACGCCATCC
ACGCTGTTTTGACCTCCATAGAAGACACCGGGACCGATCCAGCCTCCGGACTCTAGCGTTTAAACTTAAG
CTTCCACCATGGACTACAAAGACCATGACGGTGATACATATGATCATGACATCGATTACAAGGATGACGA
TGACAAGACAAGTTTGTACAAAAAAGCAGGCTTCACCATGGATTTATCTGCTCTTCGCGTTGAAGAAGTA
CAAAATGTCATTAATGCTATGCAGAAAATCTTAGAGTGTCCCATCTGTCTGGAGTTGATCAAGGAACCTG
TCTCCACAAAGTGTGACCACATATTTTGCAAATTTTGCATGCTGAAACTTCTCAACCAGAAGAAAGGGCC
TTCACAGTGTCCTTTATGTAAGAATGATATAACCAAAAGGAGCCTACAAGAAAGTACGAGATTTAGTCAA
CTTGTTGAAGAGCTATTGAAAATCATTTGTGCTTTTCAGCTTGACACAGGTTTGGAGTATGCAAACAGCT
ATAATTTTGCAAAAAAGGAAAATAACTCTCCTGAACATCTAAAAGATGAAGTTTCTATCATCCAAAGTAT
GGGCTACAGAAACCGTGCCAAAAGACTTCTACAGAGTGAACCCGAAAATCCTTCCTTGCAGGAAACCAGT
CTCAGTGTCCAACTCTCTAACCTTGGAACTGTGAGAACTCTGAGGACAAAGCAGCGGATACAACCTCAAA
AGACGTCTGTCTACATTGAATTGGGATCTGATTCTTCTGAAGATACCGTTAATAAGGCAACTTATTGCAG
TGTGGGAGATCAAGAATTGTTACAAATCACCCCTCAAGGAACCAGGGATGAAATCAGTTTGGATTCTGCA
AAAAAGGCTGCTTGTGAATTTTCTGAGACGGATGTAACAAATACTGAACATCATCAACCCAGTAATAATG
ATTTGAACACCACTGAGAAGCGTGCAGCTGAGAGGCATCCAGAAAAGTATCAGGGTAGTTCTGTTTCAAA
CTTGCATGTGGAGCCATGTGGCACAAATACTCATGCCAGCTCATTACAGCATGAGAACAGCAGTTTATTA
CTCACTAAAGACAGAATGAATGTAGAAAAGGCTGAATTCTGTAATAAAAGCAAACAGCCTGGCTTAGCAA
GGAGCCAACATAACAGATGGGCTGGAAGTAAGGAAACATGTAATGATAGGCGGACTCCCAGCACAGAAAA
AAAGGTAGATCTGAATGCTGATCCCCTGTGTGAGAGAAAAGAATGGAATAAGCAGAAACTGCCATGCTCA
GAGAATCCTAGAGATACTGAAGATGTTCCTTGGATAACACTAAATAGCAGCATTCAGAAAGTTAATGAGT
GGTTTTCCAGAAGTGATGAACTGTTAGGTTCTGATGACTCACATGATGGGGAGTCTGAATCAAATGCCAA
AGTAGCTGATGTATTGGACGTTCTAAATGAGGTAGATGAATATTCTGGTTCTTCAGAGAAAATAGACTTA
CTGGCCAGTGATCCTCATGAGGCTTTAATATGTAAAAGTGAAAGAGTTCACTCCAAATCAGTAGAGAGTA
ATATTGAAGACAAAATATTTGGGAAAACCTATCGGAAGAAGGCAAGCCTCCCCAACTTAAGCCATGTAAC
TGAAAATCTAATTATAGGAGCATTTGTTACTGAGCCACAGATAATACAAGAGCGTCCCCTCACAAATAAA
TTAAAGCGTAAAAGGAGACCTACATCAGGCCTTCATCCTGAGGATTTTATCAAGAAAGCAGATTTGGCAG
TTCAAAAGACTCCTGAAATGATAAATCAGGGAACTAACCAAACGGAGCAGAATGGTCAAGTGATGAATAT
TACTAATAGTGGTCATGAGAATAAAACAAAAGGTGATTCTATTCAGAATGAGAAAAATCCTAACCCAATA
GAATCACTCGAAAAAGAATCTGCTTTCAAAACGAAAGCTGAACCTATAAGCAGCAGTATAAGCAATATGG
AACTCGAATTAAATATCCACAATTCAAAAGCACCTAAAAAGAATAGGCTGAGGAGGAAGTCTTCTACCAG
GCATATTCATGCGCTTGAACTAGTAGTCAGTAGAAATCTAAGCCCACCTAATTGTACTGAATTGCAAATT
GATAGTTGTTCTAGCAGTGAAGAGATAAAGAAAAAAAAGTACAACCAAATGCCAGTCAGGCACAGCAGAA
ACCTACAACTCATGGAAGGTAAAGAACCTGCAACTGGAGCCAAGAAGAGTAACAAGCCAAATGAACAGAC
AAGTAAAAGACATGACAGTGATACTTTCCCAGAGCTGAAGTTAACAAATGCACCTGGTTCTTTTACTAAG
TGTTCAAATACCAGTGAACTTAAAGAATTTGTCAATCCTAGCCTTCCAAGAGAAGAAAAAGAAGAGAAAC
TAGAAACAGTTAAAGTGTCTAATAATGCTGAAGACCCCAAAGATCTCATGTTAAGTGGAGAAAGGGTTTT
GCAAACTGAAAGATCTGTAGAGAGTAGCAGTATTTCACTGGTACCTGGTACTGATTATGGCACTCAGGAA
AGTATCTCGTTACTGGAAGTTAGCACTCTAGGGAAGGCAAAAACAGAACCAAATAAATGTGTGAGTCAGT
GTGCAGCATTTGAAAACCCCAAGGGACTAATTCATGGTTGTTCCAAAGATAATAGAAATGACACAGAAGG
CTTTAAGTATCCATTGGGACATGAAGTTAACCACAGTCGGGAAACAAGCATAGAAATGGAAGAAAGTGAA
CTTGATGCTCAGTATTTGCAGAATACATTCAAGGTTTCAAAGCGCCAGTCATTTGCTCTGTTTTCAAATC
CAGGAAATGCAGAAGAGGAATGTGCAACATTCTCTGCCCACTCTGGGTCCTTAAAGAAACAAAGTCCAAA
AGTCACTTTTGAATGTGAACAAAAGGAAGAAAATCAAGGAAAGAATGAGTCTAATATCAAGCCTGTACAG
ACAGTTAATATCACTGCAGGCTTTCCTGTGGTTGGTCAGAAAGATAAGCCAGTTGATAATGCCAAATGTA
GTATCAAAGGAGGCTCTAGGTTTTGTCTATCATCTCAGTTCAGAGGCAACGAAACTGGACTCATTACTCC
AAATAAACATGGACTTTTACAAAACCCATATCGTATACCACCACTTTTTCCCATCAAGTCATTTGTTAAA
ACTAAATGTAAGAAAAATCTGCTAGAGGAAAACTTTGAGGAACATTCAATGTCACCTGAAAGAGAAATGG
GAAATGAGAACATTCCAAGTACAGTGAGCACAATTAGCCGTAATAACATTAGAGAAAATGTTTTTAAAGG
AGCCAGCTCAAGCAATATTAATGAAGTAGGTTCCAGTACTAATGAAGTGGGCTCCAGTATTAATGAAATA
GGTTCCAGTGATGAAAACATTCAAGCAGAACTAGGTAGAAACAGAGGGCCAAAATTGAATGCTATGCTTA
GATTAGGGGTTTTGCAACCTGAGGTCTATAAACAAAGTCTTCCTGGAAGTAATTGTAAGCATCCTGAAAT
AAAAAAGCAAGAATATGAAGAAGTAGTTCAGACTGTTAATACAGATTTCTCTCCATATCTGATTTCAGAT
AACTTAGAACAGCCTATGGGAAGTAGTCATACATCTCAGGTTTGTTCTGAGACACCTGATGACCTGTTAG
ATGATGGTGAAATAAAGGAAGATACTAGTTTTGCTGAAAATGACATTAAGGAAAGTTCTGCTGTTTTTAG
CAAAAGCGTCCAGAGAGGAGAGCTTAGCAGGAGTCCTAGCCCTTTCACCCATACACATTTGGCTCAGGGT
TACCGAAGAGGGGCCAAGAAATTAGAGTCCTCAGAAGAGAACTTATCTAGTGAGGATGAAGAGCTTCCCT
GCTTCCAACACTTGTTATTTGGTAAAGTAAACAATATACCTTCTCAGTCTACTAGGCATAGCACCGTTGC
TACCGAGTGTCTGTCTAAGAACACAGAGGAGAATTTATTATCATTGAAGAATAGCTTAAATGACTGCAGT
AACCAGGTAATATTGGCAAAGGCATCTCAGGAACATCACCTTAGTGAGGAAACAAAATGTTCTGCTAGCT
TGTTTTCTTCACAGTGCAGTGAATTGGAAGACTTGACTGCAAATACAAACACCCAGGATCCTTTCTTGAT
TGGTTCTTCCAAACAAATGAGGCATCAGTCTGAAAGCCAGGGAGTTGGTCTGAGTGACAAGGAATTGGTT
TCAGATGATGAAGAAAGAGGAACGGGCTTGGAAGAAAATAATCAAGAAGAGCAAAGCATGGATTCAAACT
TAGGTGAAGCAGCATCTGGGTGTGAGAGTGAAACAAGCGTCTCTGAAGACTGCTCAGGGCTATCCTCTCA
GAGTGACATTTTAACCACTCAGCAGAGGGATACCATGCAACATAACCTGATAAAGCTCCAGCAGGAAATG
GCTGAACTAGAAGCTGTGTTAGAACAGCATGGGAGCCAGCCTTCTAACAGCTACCCTAGTATAATCAGTG
ACTCTTCTGCCCTTGAGGACCTGCGAAATCCAGAACAAAGCACATCAGAAAAAGCAGTATTAACTTCACA
GAAAAGTAGTGAATACCCTATAAGCCAGAATCCAGAAGGCCTTTCTGCTGACAAGTTTGAGGTGTCTGCA
GATAGTTCTACCAGTAAAAATAAAGAACCAGGAGTGGAAAGGTCATCCCCTTCTAAATGCCCATCATTAG
ATGATAGGTGGTACATGCACAGTTGCTCTGGGAGTCTTCAGAATAGAAACTACCCATCTCAAGAGGAGCT
CATTAAGGTTGTTGATGTGGAGGAGCAACAGCTGGAAGAGTCTGGGCCACACGATTTGACGGAAACATCT
TACTTGCCAAGGCAAGATCTAGAGGGAACCCCTTACCTGGAATCTGGAATCAGCCTCTTCTCTGATGACC
CTGAATCTGATCCTTCTGAAGACAGAGCCCCAGAGTCAGCTCGTGTTGGCAACATACCATCTTCAACCTC
TGCATTGAAAGTTCCCCAATTGAAAGTTGCAGAATCTGCCCAGGGTCCAGCTGCTGCTCATACTACTGAT
ACTGCTGGGTATAATGCAATGGAAGAAAGTGTGAGCAGGGAGAAGCCAGAATTGACAGCTTCAACAGAAA
GGGTCAACAAAAGAATGTCCATGGTGGTGTCTGGCCTGACCCCAGAAGAATTTATGCTCGTGTACAAGTT
TGCCAGAAAACACCACATCACTTTAACTAATCTAATTACTGAAGAGACTACTCATGTTGTTATGAAAACA
GATGCTGAGTTTGTGTGTGAACGGACACTGAAATATTTTCTAGGAATTGCGGGAGGAAAATGGGTAGTTA
GCTATTTCTGGGTGACCCAGTCTATTAAAGAAAGAAAAATGCTGAATGAGCATGATTTTGAAGTCAGAGG
AGATGTGGTCAATGGAAGAAACCACCAAGGTCCAAAGCGAGCAAGAGAATCCCAGGACAGAAAGATCTTC
AGGGGGCTAGAAATCTGTTGCTATGGGCCCTTCACCAACATGCCCACAGATCAACTGGAATGGATGGTAC
AGCTGTGTGGTGCTTCTGTGGTGAAGGAGCTTTCATCATTCACCCTTGGCACAGGTGTCCACCCAATTGT
GGTTGTGCAGCCAGATGCCTGGACAGAGGACAATGGCTTCCATGCAATTGGGCAGATGTGTGAGGCACCT
GTGGTGACCCGAGAGTGGGTGTTGGACAGTGTAGCACTCTACCAGTGCCAGGAGCTGGACACCTACCTGA
TACCCCAGATCCCCCACAGCCACTACTGAGACCCAGCTTTCTTGTACAAAGTGGTCTGACTCGAGTCTAG
AGGGCCCGTTTAAACCCGCTGATCAGCCTCGACTGTGCCTTCTAGTTGCCAGCCATCTGTTGTTTGCCCC
TCCCCCGTGCCTTCCTTGACCCTGGAAGGTGCCACTCCCACTGTCCTTTCCTAATAAAATGAGGAAATTG
CATCGCATTGTCTGAGTAGGTGTCATTCTATTCTGGGGGGTGGGGTGGGGCAGGACAGCAAGGGGGAGGA
TTGGGAAGACAATAGCAGGCATGCTGGGGATGCGGTGGGCTCTATGGCTTCTGAGGCGGAAAGAACCAGC
TGGGGCTCTAGGGGGTATCCCC
[124 nt withheld, positions 7023-7146]
C
[91 nt withheld, positions 7148-7238]
AGGGTGATGGTTCACGTACCTAGAAGTTCCTATTCCGAAGTTCCTATTCTCTAGAAAGTATAGGAACTTC
CTTGGCCAAAAAGCCTGAACTCACCGCGACGTCTGTCGAGAAGTTTCTGATCGAAAAGTTCGACAGCGTC
TCCGACCTGATGCAGCTCTCGGAGGGCGAAGAATCTCGTGCTTTCAGCTTCGATGTAGGAGGGCGTGGAT
ATGTCCTGCGGGTAAATAGCTGCGCCGATGGTTTCTACAAAGATCGTTATGTTTATCGGCACTTTGCATC
GGCCGCGCTCCCGATTCCGGAAGTGCTTGACATTGGGGATTTCAGCGAGAGCCTGACCTATTGCATCTCC
CGCCGTGCACAGGGTGTCACGTTGCAAGACCTGCCTGAAACCGAACTGCCCGCTGTTCTGCAGCCGGTCG
CGGAGGCCATGGATGCGATCGCTGCGGCCGATCTTAGCCAGACGAGCGGGTTCGGCCCATTCGGACCGCA
AGGAATCGGTCAATACACTACATGGCGTGATTTCATATGCGCGATTGCTGATCCCCATGTGTATCACTGG
CAAACTGTGATGGACGACACCGTCAGTGCGTCCGTCGCGCAGGCTCTCGATGAGCTGATGCTTTGGGCCG
AGGACTGCCCCGAAGTCCGGCACCTCGTGCACGCGGATTTCGGCTCCAACAATGTCCTGACGGACAATGG
CCGCATAACAGCGGTCATTGACTGGAGCGAGGCGATGTTCGGGGATTCCCAATACGAGGTCGCCAACATC
TTCTTCTGGAGGCCGTGGTTGGCTTGTATGGAGCAGCAGACGCGCTACTTCGAGCGGAGGCATCCGGAGC
TTGCAGGATCGCCGCGGCTCCGGGCGTATATGCTCCGCATTGGTCTTGACCAACTCTATCAGAGCTTGGT
TGACGGCAATTTCGATGATGCAGCTTGGGCGCAGGGTCGATGCGACGCAATCGTCCGATCCGGAGCCGGG
ACTGTCGGGCGTACACAAATCGCCCGCAGAAGCGCGGCCGTCTGGACCGATGGCTGTGTAGAAGTACTCG
CCGATAGTGGAAACCGACGCCCCAGCACTCGTCCGAGGGCAAAGGAATAGCACGTACTACGAGATTTCGA
TTCCACCGCCGCCTTCTATGAAAGGTTGGGCTTCGGAATCGTTTTCCGGGACGCCGGCTGGATGATCCTC
CAGCGCGGGGATCTCATGCTGGAGTTCTTCGCCCACCCCAACTTGTTTATTGCAGCTTATAATGGTTACA
AATAAAGCAATAGCATCACAAATTTCACAAATAAAGCATTTTTTTCACTGCATTCTAGTTGTGGTTTGTC
CAAACTCATCAATGTATCTTATCATGTCTGTATACCGTCGACCTCTAGCTAGAGCTTGGCGTAATCATGG
TCATAGCTGTTTCCTGTGTGAAATTGTTATCCGCTCACAATTCCACACAACATACGAGCCGGAAGCATAA
AGTGTAAAGCCTGGGGTGCCTAATGAGTGAGCTAACTCACATTAATTGCGTTGCGCTCACTGCCCGCTTT
CCAGTCGGGAAACCTGTCGTGCCAGCTGCATTAATGAATCGGCCAACGCGCGGGGAGAGGCGGTTTGCGT
ATTGGGCGCTCTTCCGCTTCCTCGCTCACTGACTCGCTGCGCTCGGTCGTTCGGCTGCGGCGAGCGGTAT
CAGCTCACTCAAAGGCGGTAATACGGTTATCCACAGAATCAGGGGATAACGCAGGAAAGAACATGTGAGC
AAAAGGCCAGCAAAAGGCCAGGAACCGTAAAAAGGCCGCGTTGCTGGCGTTTTTCCATAGGCTCCGCCCC
CCTGACGAGCATCACAAAAATCGACGCTCAAGTCAGAGGTGGCGAAACCCGACAGGACTATAAAGATACC
AGGCGTTTCCCCCTGGAAGCTCCCTCGTGCGCTCTCCTGTTCCGACCCTGCCGCTTACCGGATACCTGTC
CGCCTTTCTCCCTTCGGGAAGCGTGGCGCTTTCTCATAGCTCACGCTGTAGGTATCTCAGTTCGGTGTAG
GTCGTTCGCTCCAAGCTGGGCTGTGTGCACGAACCCCCCGTTCAGCCCGACCGCTGCGCCTTATCCGGTA
ACTATCGTCTTGAGTCCAACCCGGTAAGACACGACTTATCGCCACTGGCAGCAGCCACTGGTAACAGGAT
TAGCAGAGCGAGGTATGTAGGCGGTGCTACAGAGTTCTTGAAGTGGTGGCCTAACTACGGCTACACTAGA
AGAACAGTATTTGGTATCTGCGCTCTGCTGAAGCCAGTTACCTTCGGAAAAAGAGTTGGTAGCTCTTGAT
CCGGCAAACAAACCACCGCTGGTAGCGGTGGTTTTTTTGTTTGCAAGCAGCAGATTACGCGCAGAAAAAA
AGGATCTCAAGAAGATCCTTTGATCTTTTCTACGGGGTCTGACGCTCAGTGGAACGAAAACTCACGTTAA
GGGATTTTGGTCATGAGATTATCAAAAAGGATCTTCACCTAGATCCTTTTAAATTAAAAATGAAGTTTTA
AATCAATCTAAAGTATATATGAGTAAACTTGGTCTGACAGTTACCAATGCTTAATCAGTGAGGCACCTAT
CTCAGCGATCTGTCTATTTCGTTCATCCATAGTTGCCTGACTCCCCGTCGTGTAGATAACTACGATACGG
GAGGGCTTACCATCTGGCCCCAGTGCTGCAATGATACCGCGAGACCCACGCTCACCGGCTCCAGATTTAT
CAGCAATAAACCAGCCAGCCGGAAGGGCCGAGCGCAGAAGTGGTCCTGCAACTTTATCCGCCTCCATCCA
GTCTATTAATTGTTGCCGGGAAGCTAGAGTAAGTAGTTCGCCAGTTAATAGTTTGCGCAACGTTGTTGCC
ATTGCTACAGGCATCGTGGTGTCACGCTCGTCGTTTGGTATGGCTTCATTCAGCTCCGGTTCCCAACGAT
CAAGGCGAGTTACATGATCCCCCATGTTGTGCAAAAAAGCGGTTAGCTCCTTCGGTCCTCCGATCGTTGT
CAGAAGTAAGTTGGCCGCAGTGTTATCACTCATGGTTATGGCAGCACTGCATAATTCTCTTACTGTCATG
CCATCCGTAAGATGCTTTTCTGTGACTGGTGAGTACTCAACCAAGTCATTCTGAGAATAGTGTATGCGGC
GACCGAGTTGCTCTTGCCCGGCGTCAATACGGGATAATACCGCGCCACATAGCAGAACTTTAAAAGTGCT
CATCATTGGAAAACGTTCTTCGGGGCGAAAACTCTCAAGGATCTTACCGCTGTTGAGATCCAGTTCGATG
TAACCCACTCGTGCACCCAACTGATCTTCAGCATCTTTTACTTTCACCAGCGTTTCTGGGTGAGCAAAAA
CAGGAAGGCAAAATGCCGCAAAAAAGGGAATAAGGGCGACACGGAAATGTTGAATACTCATACTCTTCCT
TTTTCAATATTATTGAAGCATTTATCAGGGTTATTGTCTCATGAGCGGATACATATTTGAATGTATTTAG
AAAAATAAACAAATAGGGGTTCCGCGCACATTTCCCCGAAAAGTGCCACCTGACGTC
