>Addgene plasmid #52504 | pDEST 3x Flag-pcDNA5-FRT/T0-BRCA1 | depositor partial sequence | sequence record 98482 | insert sequence
ATGGATTTATCTGCTCTTCGCGTTGAAGAAGTACAAAATGTCATTAATGCTATGCAGAAAATCTTAGAGT
GTCCCATCTGTCTGGAGTTGATCAAGGAACCTGTCTCCACAAAGTGTGACCACATATTTTGCAAATTTTG
CATGCTGAAACTTCTCAACCAGAAGAAAGGGCCTTCACAGTGTCCTTTATGTAAGAATGATATAACCAAA
AGGAGCCTACAAGAAAGTACGAGATTTAGTCAACTTGTTGAAGAGCTATTGAAAATCATTTGTGCTTTTC
AGCTTGACACAGGTTTGGAGTATGCAAACAGCTATAATTTTGCAAAAAAGGAAAATAACTCTCCTGAACA
TCTAAAAGATGAAGTTTCTATCATCCAAAGTATGGGCTACAGAAACCGTGCCAAAAGACTTCTACAGAGT
GAACCCGAAAATCCTTCCTTGCAGGAAACCAGTCTCAGTGTCCAACTCTCTAACCTTGGAACTGTGAGAA
CTCTGAGGACAAAGCAGCGGATACAACCTCAAAAGACGTCTGTCTACATTGAATTGGGATCTGATTCTTC
TGAAGATACCGTTAATAAGGCAACTTATTGCAGTGTGGGAGATCAAGAATTGTTACAAATCACCCCTCAA
GGAACCAGGGATGAAATCAGTTTGGATTCTGCAAAAAAGGCTGCTTGTGAATTTTCTGAGACGGATGTAA
CAAATACTGAACATCATCAACCCAGTAATAATGATTTGAACACCACTGAGAAGCGTGCAGCTGAGAGGCA
TCCAGAAAAGTATCAGGGTAGTTCTGTTTCAAACTTGCATGTGGAGCCATGTGGCACAAATACTCATGCC
AGCTCATTACAGCATGAGAACAGCAGTTTATTACTCACTAAAGACAGAATGAATGTAGAAAAGGCTGAAT
TCTGTAATAAAAGCAAACAGCCTGGCTTAGCAAGGAGCCAACATAACAGATGGGCTGGAAGTAAGGAAAC
ATGTAATGATAGGCGGACTCCCAGCACAGAAAAAAAGGTAGATCTGAATGCTGATCCCCTGTGTGAGAGA
AAAGAATGGAATAAGCAGAAACTGCCATGCTCAGAGAATCCTAGAGATACTGAAGATGTTCCTTGGATAA
CACTAAATAGCAGCATTCAGAAAGTTAATGAGTGGTTTTCCAGAAGTGATGAACTGTTAGGTTCTGATGA
CTCACATGATGGGGAGTCTGAATCAAATGCCAAAGTAGCTGATGTATTGGACGTTCTAAATGAGGTAGAT
GAATATTCTGGTTCTTCAGAGAAAATAGACTTACTGGCCAGTGATCCTCATGAGGCTTTAATATGTAAAA
GTGAAAGAGTTCACTCCAAATCAGTAGAGAGTAATATTGAAGACAAAATATTTGGGAAAACCTATCGGAA
GAAGGCAAGCCTCCCCAACTTAAGCCATGTAACTGAAAATCTAATTATAGGAGCATTTGTTACTGAGCCA
CAGATAATACAAGAGCGTCCCCTCACAAATAAATTAAAGCGTAAAAGGAGACCTACATCAGGCCTTCATC
CTGAGGATTTTATCAAGAAAGCAGATTTGGCAGTTCAAAAGACTCCTGAAATGATAAATCAGGGAACTAA
CCAAACGGAGCAGAATGGTCAAGTGATGAATATTACTAATAGTGGTCATGAGAATAAAACAAAAGGTGAT
TCTATTCAGAATGAGAAAAATCCTAACCCAATAGAATCACTCGAAAAAGAATCTGCTTTCAAAACGAAAG
CTGAACCTATAAGCAGCAGTATAAGCAATATGGAACTCGAATTAAATATCCACAATTCAAAAGCACCTAA
AAAGAATAGGCTGAGGAGGAAGTCTTCTACCAGGCATATTCATGCGCTTGAACTAGTAGTCAGTAGAAAT
CTAAGCCCACCTAATTGTACTGAATTGCAAATTGATAGTTGTTCTAGCAGTGAAGAGATAAAGAAAAAAA
AGTACAACCAAATGCCAGTCAGGCACAGCAGAAACCTACAACTCATGGAAGGTAAAGAACCTGCAACTGG
AGCCAAGAAGAGTAACAAGCCAAATGAACAGACAAGTAAAAGACATGACAGTGATACTTTCCCAGAGCTG
AAGTTAACAAATGCACCTGGTTCTTTTACTAAGTGTTCAAATACCAGTGAACTTAAAGAATTTGTCAATC
CTAGCCTTCCAAGAGAAGAAAAAGAAGAGAAACTAGAAACAGTTAAAGTGTCTAATAATGCTGAAGACCC
CAAAGATCTCATGTTAAGTGGAGAAAGGGTTTTGCAAACTGAAAGATCTGTAGAGAGTAGCAGTATTTCA
CTGGTACCTGGTACTGATTATGGCACTCAGGAAAGTATCTCGTTACTGGAAGTTAGCACTCTAGGGAAGG
CAAAAACAGAACCAAATAAATGTGTGAGTCAGTGTGCAGCATTTGAAAACCCCAAGGGACTAATTCATGG
TTGTTCCAAAGATAATAGAAATGACACAGAAGGCTTTAAGTATCCATTGGGACATGAAGTTAACCACAGT
CGGGAAACAAGCATAGAAATGGAAGAAAGTGAACTTGATGCTCAGTATTTGCAGAATACATTCAAGGTTT
CAAAGCGCCAGTCATTTGCTCTGTTTTCAAATCCAGGAAATGCAGAAGAGGAATGTGCAACATTCTCTGC
CCACTCTGGGTCCTTAAAGAAACAAAGTCCAAAAGTCACTTTTGAATGTGAACAAAAGGAAGAAAATCAA
GGAAAGAATGAGTCTAATATCAAGCCTGTACAGACAGTTAATATCACTGCAGGCTTTCCTGTGGTTGGTC
AGAAAGATAAGCCAGTTGATAATGCCAAATGTAGTATCAAAGGAGGCTCTAGGTTTTGTCTATCATCTCA
GTTCAGAGGCAACGAAACTGGACTCATTACTCCAAATAAACATGGACTTTTACAAAACCCATATCGTATA
CCACCACTTTTTCCCATCAAGTCATTTGTTAAAACTAAATGTAAGAAAAATCTGCTAGAGGAAAACTTTG
AGGAACATTCAATGTCACCTGAAAGAGAAATGGGAAATGAGAACATTCCAAGTACAGTGAGCACAATTAG
CCGTAATAACATTAGAGAAAATGTTTTTAAAGGAGCCAGCTCAAGCAATATTAATGAAGTAGGTTCCAGT
ACTAATGAAGTGGGCTCCAGTATTAATGAAATAGGTTCCAGTGATGAAAACATTCAAGCAGAACTAGGTA
GAAACAGAGGGCCAAAATTGAATGCTATGCTTAGATTAGGGGTTTTGCAACCTGAGGTCTATAAACAAAG
TCTTCCTGGAAGTAATTGTAAGCATCCTGAAATAAAAAAGCAAGAATATGAAGAAGTAGTTCAGACTGTT
AATACAGATTTCTCTCCATATCTGATTTCAGATAACTTAGAACAGCCTATGGGAAGTAGTCATACATCTC
AGGTTTGTTCTGAGACACCTGATGACCTGTTAGATGATGGTGAAATAAAGGAAGATACTAGTTTTGCTGA
AAATGACATTAAGGAAAGTTCTGCTGTTTTTAGCAAAAGCGTCCAGAGAGGAGAGCTTAGCAGGAGTCCT
AGCCCTTTCACCCATACACATTTGGCTCAGGGTTACCGAAGAGGGGCCAAGAAATTAGAGTCCTCAGAAG
AGAACTTATCTAGTGAGGATGAAGAGCTTCCCTGCTTCCAACACTTGTTATTTGGTAAAGTAAACAATAT
ACCTTCTCAGTCTACTAGGCATAGCACCGTTGCTACCGAGTGTCTGTCTAAGAACACAGAGGAGAATTTA
TTATCATTGAAGAATAGCTTAAATGACTGCAGTAACCAGGTAATATTGGCAAAGGCATCTCAGGAACATC
ACCTTAGTGAGGAAACAAAATGTTCTGCTAGCTTGTTTTCTTCACAGTGCAGTGAATTGGAAGACTTGAC
TGCAAATACAAACACCCAGGATCCTTTCTTGATTGGTTCTTCCAAACAAATGAGGCATCAGTCTGAAAGC
CAGGGAGTTGGTCTGAGTGACAAGGAATTGGTTTCAGATGATGAAGAAAGAGGAACGGGCTTGGAAGAAA
ATAATCAAGAAGAGCAAAGCATGGATTCAAACTTAGGTGAAGCAGCATCTGGGTGTGAGAGTGAAACAAG
CGTCTCTGAAGACTGCTCAGGGCTATCCTCTCAGAGTGACATTTTAACCACTCAGCAGAGGGATACCATG
CAACATAACCTGATAAAGCTCCAGCAGGAAATGGCTGAACTAGAAGCTGTGTTAGAACAGCATGGGAGCC
AGCCTTCTAACAGCTACCCTAGTATAATCAGTGACTCTTCTGCCCTTGAGGACCTGCGAAATCCAGAACA
AAGCACATCAGAAAAAGCAGTATTAACTTCACAGAAAAGTAGTGAATACCCTATAAGCCAGAATCCAGAA
GGCCTTTCTGCTGACAAGTTTGAGGTGTCTGCAGATAGTTCTACCAGTAAAAATAAAGAACCAGGAGTGG
AAAGGTCATCCCCTTCTAAATGCCCATCATTAGATGATAGGTGGTACATGCACAGTTGCTCTGGGAGTCT
TCAGAATAGAAACTACCCATCTCAAGAGGAGCTCATTAAGGTTGTTGATGTGGAGGAGCAACAGCTGGAA
GAGTCTGGGCCACACGATTTGACGGAAACATCTTACTTGCCAAGGCAAGATCTAGAGGGAACCCCTTACC
TGGAATCTGGAATCAGCCTCTTCTCTGATGACCCTGAATCTGATCCTTCTGAAGACAGAGCCCCAGAGTC
AGCTCGTGTTGGCAACATACCATCTTCAACCTCTGCATTGAAAGTTCCCCAATTGAAAGTTGCAGAATCT
GCCCAGGGTCCAGCTGCTGCTCATACTACTGATACTGCTGGGTATAATGCAATGGAAGAAAGTGTGAGCA
GGGAGAAGCCAGAATTGACAGCTTCAACAGAAAGGGTCAACAAAAGAATGTCCATGGTGGTGTCTGGCCT
GACCCCAGAAGAATTTATGCTCGTGTACAAGTTTGCCAGAAAACACCACATCACTTTAACTAATCTAATT
ACTGAAGAGACTACTCATGTTGTTATGAAAACAGATGCTGAGTTTGTGTGTGAACGGACACTGAAATATT
TTCTAGGAATTGCGGGAGGAAAATGGGTAGTTAGCTATTTCTGGGTGACCCAGTCTATTAAAGAAAGAAA
AATGCTGAATGAGCATGATTTTGAAGTCAGAGGAGATGTGGTCAATGGAAGAAACCACCAAGGTCCAAAG
CGAGCAAGAGAATCCCAGGACAGAAAGATCTTCAGGGGGCTAGAAATCTGTTGCTATGGGCCCTTCACCA
ACATGCCCACAGATCAACTGGAATGGATGGTACAGCTGTGTGGTGCTTCTGTGGTGAAGGAGCTTTCATC
ATTCACCCTTGGCACAGGTGTCCACCCAATTGTGGTTGTGCAGCCAGATGCCTGGACAGAGGACAATGGC
TTCCATGCAATTGGGCAGATGTGTGAGGCACCTGTGGTGACCCGAGAGTGGGTGTTGGACAGTGTAGCAC
TCTACCAGTGCCAGGAGCTGGACACCTACCTGATACCCCAGATCCCCCACAGCCACTACTGA
