>Addgene plasmid #52504 | pDEST 3x Flag-pcDNA5-FRT/T0-BRCA1 | addgene partial sequence | sequence record 103661 | CMV-F 5'-CGCAAATGGGCGGTAGGCGTG-3'
GATAGAGATCTCCCTATCAGTGATAGAGATCGTCGACGAGCTCGTTTAGTGAACCGTCAGATCGCCTGGA
GACGCCATCCACGCTGTTTTGACCTCCATAGAAGACACCGGGACCGATCCAGCCTCCGGACTCTAGCGTT
TAAACTTAAGCTTCCACCATGGACTACAAAGACCATGACGGTGATACATATGATCATGACATCGATTACA
AGGATGACGATGACAAGACAAGTTTGTACAAAAAAGCAGGCTTCACCATGGATTTATCTGCTCTTCGCGT
TGAAGAAGTACAAAATGTCATTAATGCTATGCAGAAAATCTTAGAGTGTCCCATCTGTCTGGAGTTGATC
AAGGAACCTGTCTCCACAAAGTGTGACCACATATTTTGCAAATTTTGCATGCTGAAACTTCTCAACCAGA
AGAAAGGGCCTTCACAGTGTCCTTTATGTAAGAATGATATAACCAAAAGGAGCCTACAAGAAAGTACGAG
ATTTAGTCAACTTGTTGAAGAGCTATTGAAAATCATTTGTGCTTTTCAGCTTGACACAGGTTTGGAGTAT
GCAAACAGCTATAATTTTGCAAAAAAGGAAAATAACTCTCCTGAACATCTAAAAGATGAAGTTTCTATCA
TCCAAAGTATGGGCTACAGAAACCGTGCCAAAAGACTTCTACAGAGTGAACCCGAAAATCCTTCCTTGCA
GGAAACCAGTCTCAGTGTCCAACTCTCTAACCTTGGAACTGTGAGAACTCTGAGGACAAAGCAGCGGATA
CAACCTCAAAAGACGTCTGTCTACATTGAATTGGGATCTGATTCTTCTGAAGATACCGTTAATAAGGCAA
CTTATTGCAGTGTGGGAGATCAAGAATTGTTAC
