>Addgene plasmid #52504 | pDEST 3x Flag-pcDNA5-FRT/T0-BRCA1 | addgene partial sequence | sequence record 103828 | hBRCA1-F 5'-GTCTGAAAGCCAGGGAGTTG-3'
AGAGGAACGGGCTTGGAAGAAAATAATCAAGAAGAGCAAAGCATGGATTCAAACTTAGGTGAAGCAGCAT
CTGGGTGTGAGAGTGAAACAAGCGTCTCTGAAGACTGCTCAGGGCTATCCTCTCAGAGTGACATTTTAAC
CACTCAGCAGAGGGATACCATGCAACATAACCTGATAAAGCTCCAGCAGGAAATGGCTGAACTAGAAGCT
GTGTTAGAACAGCATGGGAGCCAGCCTTCTAACAGCTACCCTAGTATAATCAGTGACTCTTCTGCCCTTG
AGGACCTGCGAAATCCAGAACAAAGCACATCAGAAAAAGCAGTATTAACTTCACAGAAAAGTAGTGAATA
CCCTATAAGCCAGAATCCAGAAGGCCTTTCTGCTGACAAGTTTGAGGTGTCTGCAGATAGTTCTACCAGT
AAAAATAAAGAACCAGGAGTGGAAAGGTCATCCCCTTCTAAATGCCCATCATTAGATGATAGGTGGTACA
TGCACAGTTGCTCTGGGAGTCTTCAGAATAGAAACTACCCATCTCAAGAGGAGCTCATTAAGGTTGTTGA
TGTGGAGGAGCAACAGCTGGAAGAGTCTGGGCCACACGATTTGACGGAAACATCTTACTTGCCAAGGCAA
GATCTAGAGGGAACCCCTTACCTGGAATCTGGAATCAGCCTCTTCTCTGATGACCCTGAATCTGATCCTT
CTGAAGACAGAGCCCCAGAGTCAGCTCGTGTTGGCAACATACCATCTTCAACCTCTGCATTGAAAGTTCC
CCAATTGAAAGTTGCAGAATCTGCCCAGGGTCCAGCTGCTGCTCATACTACTGATACTGCTGGGTAT
